>Addgene plasmid #237021 | NanoBRET Assay Vector, HaloTag-XIAP | depositor full sequence | sequence record 470702 | NanoBRET Assay Vector, HaloTag-XIAP sequence 6670 bps
CGGCAGTGAAAAAAATGCTTTATTTGTGAAATTTGTGATGCTATTGCTTTATTTGTAACCATTATAAGCT
GCAATAAACAAGTTAACAACAACAATTGCATTCATTTTATGTTTCAGGTTCAGGGGGAGGTGTGGGAGGT
TTTTTAAAGCAAGTAAAACCTCTACAAATGTGGTATGGCTGATTATGATCCGCGGCCGCAATACGTCGAC
GTTATCAGCTGACTTCGTACGAGAGCCTAGGATTATGGCGCGCCACTAGTTATTAATAGTAATCAATTAC
GGGGTCATTAGTTCATAGCCCATATATGGAGTTCCGCGTTACATAACTTACGGTAAATGGCCCGCCTGGC
TGACCGCCCAACGACCCCCGCCCATTGACGTCAATAATGACGTATGTTCCCATAGTAACGCCAATAGGGA
CTTTCCATTGACGTCAATGGGTGGAGTATTTACGGTAAACTGCCCACTTGGCAGTACATCAAGTGTATCA
TATGCCAAGTCCGCCCCCTATTGACGTCAATGACGGTAAATGGCCCGCCTGGCATTATGCCCAGTACATG
ACCTTACGGGACTTTCCTACTTGGCAGTACATCTACGTATTAGTCATCGCTATTACCATGGTGATGCGGT
TTTGGCAGTACACCAATGGGCGTGGATAGCGGTTTGACTCACGGGGATTTCCAAGTCTCCACCCCATTGA
CGTCAATGGGAGTTTGTTTTGGCACCAAAATCAACGGGACTTTCCAAAATGTCGTAATAACCCCGCCCCG
TTGACGCAAATGGGCGGTAGGCGTGTACGGTGGGAGGTCTATATAAGCAGAGCTGGTTTAGTGAACCGTC
AGATCACTAGAAGCTTTATTGCGGTAGTTTATCACAGTTAAATTGCTAACGCAGTCAGTGCTTCTGACAC
AACAGTCTCGAACTTAAGCTGCAGAAGTTGGTCGTGAGGCACTGGGCAGGTAAGTATCAAGGTTACAAGA
CAGGTTTAAGGAGACCAATAGAAACTGGGCTTGTCGAGACAGAGAAGACTCTTGCGTTTCTGATAGGCAC
CTATTGGTCTTACTGACATCCACTTTGCCTTTCTCTCCACAGGTGTCCACTCCCAGTTCAATTACAGCTC
TTAAGGCTAGAGTATTAATACGACTCACTATAGGGCTAGCAAAGCCACCATGGCAGAAATCGGTACTGGC
TTTCCATTCGACCCCCATTATGTGGAAGTCCTGGGCGAGCGCATGCACTACGTCGATGTTGGTCCGCGCG
ATGGCACCCCTGTGCTGTTCCTGCACGGTAACCCGACCTCCTCCTACGTGTGGCGCAACATCATCCCGCA
TGTTGCACCGACCCATCGCTGCATTGCTCCAGACCTGATCGGTATGGGCAAATCCGACAAACCAGACCTG
GGTTATTTCTTCGACGACCACGTCCGCTTCATGGATGCCTTCATCGAAGCCCTGGGTCTGGAAGAGGTCG
TCCTGGTCATTCACGACTGGGGCTCCGCTCTGGGTTTCCACTGGGCCAAGCGCAATCCAGAGCGCGTCAA
AGGTATTGCATTTATGGAGTTCATCCGCCCTATCCCGACCTGGGACGAATGGCCAGAATTTGCCCGCGAG
ACCTTCCAGGCCTTCCGCACCACCGACGTCGGCCGCAAGCTGATCATCGATCAGAACGTTTTTATCGAGG
GTACGCTGCCGATGGGTGTCGTCCGCCCGCTGACTGAAGTCGAGATGGACCATTACCGCGAGCCGTTCCT
GAATCCTGTTGACCGCGAGCCACTGTGGCGCTTCCCAAACGAGCTGCCAATCGCCGGTGAGCCAGCGAAC
ATCGTCGCGCTGGTCGAAGAATACATGGACTGGCTGCACCAGTCCCCTGTCCCGAAGCTGCTGTTCTGGG
GCACCCCAGGCGTTCTGATCCCACCGGCCGAAGCCGCTCGCCTGGCCAAAAGCCTGCCTAACTGCAAGGC
TGTGGACATCGGCCCGGGTCTGAATCTGCTGCAAGAAGACAACCCGGACCTGATCGGCAGCGAGATCGCG
CGCTGGCTGTCGACGCTCGAGATTTCCGGCGAGCCAACCACTGAGGATCTGTACTTTCAGAGCGATAACG
CGATCGCCATGACTTTTAACAGTTTTGAAGGATCTAAAACTTGTGTACCTGCAGACATCAATAAGGAAGA
AGAATTTGTAGAAGAGTTTAATAGATTAAAAACTTTTGCTAATTTTCCAAGTGGTAGTCCTGTTTCAGCA
TCAACACTGGCACGAGCAGGGTTTCTTTATACTGGTGAAGGAGATACCGTGCGGTGCTTTAGTTGTCATG
CAGCTGTAGATAGATGGCAATATGGAGACTCAGCAGTTGGAAGACACAGGAAAGTATCCCCAAATTGCAG
ATTTATCAACGGCTTTTATCTTGAAAATAGTGCCACGCAGTCTACAAATTCTGGTATCCAGAATGGTCAG
TACAAAGTTGAAAACTATCTGGGAAGCAGAGATCATTTTGCCTTAGACAGGCCATCTGAGACACATGCAG
ACTATCTTTTGAGAACTGGGCAGGTTGTAGATATATCAGACACCATATACCCGAGGAACCCTGCCATGTA
TAGTGAAGAAGCTAGATTAAAGTCCTTTCAGAACTGGCCAGACTATGCTCACCTAACCCCAAGAGAGTTA
GCAAGTGCTGGACTCTACTACACAGGTATTGGTGACCAAGTGCAGTGCTTTTGTTGTGGTGGAAAACTGA
AAAATTGGGAACCTTGTGATCGTGCCTGGTCAGAACACAGGCGACACTTTCCTAATTGCTTCTTTGTTTT
GGGCCGGAATCTTAATATTCGAAGTGAATCTGATGCTGTGAGTTCTGATAGGAATTTCCCAAATTCAACA
AATCTTCCAAGAAATCCATCCATGGCAGATTATGAAGCACGGATCTTTACTTTTGGGACATGGATATACT
CAGTTAACAAGGAGCAGCTTGCAAGAGCTGGATTTTATGCTTTAGGTGAAGGTGATAAAGTAAAGTGCTT
TCACTGTGGAGGAGGGCTAACTGATTGGAAGCCCAGTGAAGACCCTTGGGAACAACATGCTAAATGGTAT
CCAGGGTGCAAATATCTGTTAGAACAGAAGGGACAAGAATATATAAACAATATTCATTTAACTCATTCAC
TTGAGGAGTGTCTGGTAAGAACTACTGAGAAAACACCATCACTAACTAGAAGAATTGATGATACCATCTT
CCAAAATCCTATGGTACAAGAAGCTATACGAATGGGGTTCAGTTTCAAGGACATTAAGAAAATAATGGAG
GAAAAAATTCAGATATCTGGGAGCAACTATAAATCACTTGAGGTTCTGGTTGCAGATCTAGTGAATGCTC
AGAAAGACAGTATGCAAGATGAGTCAAGTCAGACTTCATTACAGAAAGAGATTAGTACTGAAGAGCAGCT
AAGGCGCCTGCAAGAGGAGAAGCTTTGCAAAATCTGTATGGATAGAAATATTGCTATCGTTTTTGTTCCT
TGTGGACATCTAGTCACTTGTAAACAATGTGCTGAAGCAGTTGACAAGTGTCCCATGTGCTACACAGTCA
TTACTTTCAAGCAAAAAATTTTTATGTCTGTTTAAACGAATTCGGGCTCGGTACCCGGGGATCCTCTAGA
GTCGACCTGCAGGCATGCAAGCTGATTTGGCTGCTGCCACCGCTGAGCAAGGCCGCTTCGAGCAGACATG
ATAAGATACATTGATGAGTTTGGACAAACCACAACTAGAATGCAGTGAAAAAAATGCTTTATTTGTGAAA
TTTGTGATGCTATTGCTTTATTTGTAACCATTATAAGCTGCAATAAACAAGTTAACAACAACAATTGCAT
TCATTTTATGTTTCAGGTTCAGGGGGAGATGTGGGAGGTTTTTTTAAGCAAGTAAAACCTCTACAAATGT
GGTAAAATCTTAATTAAGAATTCTAATATAACTTCGTATAGCATACATTATACGAAGTTATGGATCCACT
GTTGACAATTAATCATCGGCATAGTATATCGGCATAGTATAATACGACAAGGTGAGGAACTAAACCCAGG
AGGCAGATCATGATTGAACAAGATGGATTGCACGCAGGTTCTCCGGCCGCTTGGGTGGAGAGGCTATTCG
GCTATGACTGGGCACAACAGACAATCGGCTGCTCTGATGCCGCCGTGTTCCGGCTGTCAGCGCAGGGGCG
CCCGGTTCTTTTTGTCAAGACCGACCTGTCCGGTGCCCTGAATGAACTGCAGGACGAGGCAGCGCGGCTA
TCGTGGCTGGCCACGACGGGCGTTCCTTGCGCAGCTGTGCTCGACGTTGTCACTGAAGCGGGAAGGGACT
GGCTGCTATTGGGCGAAGTGCCGGGGCAGGATCTCCTGTCATCTCACCTTGCTCCTGCCGAGAAAGTATC
CATCATGGCTGATGCAATGCGGCGGCTGCATACGCTTGATCCGGCTACCTGCCCATTCGACCACCAAGCG
AAACATCGCATCGAGCGAGCACGTACTCGGATGGAAGCCGGTCTTGTCGATCAGGATGATCTGGACGAAG
AGCATCAGGGGCTCGCGCCAGCCGAACTGTTCGCCAGGCTCAAGGCGCGCATGCCCGACGGCGAGGATCT
CGTCGTGACCCATGGCGATGCCTGCTTGCCGAATATCATGGTGGAAAATGGCCGCTTTTCTGGATTCATC
GACTGTGGCCGGCTGGGTGTGGCGGACCGCTATCAGGACATAGCGTTGGCTACCCGTGATATTGCTGAAG
AGCTTGGCGGCGAATGGGCTGACCGCTTCCTCGTGCTTTACGGTATCGCCGCTCCCGATTCGCAGCGCAT
CGCCTTCTATCGCCTTCTTGACGAGTTCTTCTGATTCGAAATGACCGACCAAGCGACGCCCAACCGGTAT
CAGCTCACTCAAAGGCGGTAATACGGTTATCCACAGAATCAGGGGATAACGCAGGAAAGAACATGTGAGC
AAAAGGCCAGCAAAAGGCCAGGAACCGTAAAAAGGCCGCGTTGCTGGCGTTTTTCCATAGGCTCCGCCCC
CCTGACGAGCATCACAAAAATCGACGCTCAAGTCAGAGGTGGCGAAACCCGACAGGACTATAAAGATACC
AGGCGTTTCCCCCTGGAAGCTCCCTCGTGCGCTCTCCTGTTCCGACCCTGCCGCTTACCGGATACCTGTC
CGCCTTTCTCCCTTCGGGAAGCGTGGCGCTTTCTCATAGCTCACGCTGTAGGTATCTCAGTTCGGTGTAG
GTCGTTCGCTCCAAGCTGGGCTGTGTGCACGAACCCCCCGTTCAGCCCGACCGCTGCGCCTTATCCGGTA
ACTATCGTCTTGAGTCCAACCCGGTAAGACACGACTTATCGCCACTGGCAGCAGCCACTGGTAACAGGAT
TAGCAGAGCGAGGTATGTAGGCGGTGCTACAGAGTTCTTGAAGTGGTGGCCTAACTACGGCTACACTAGA
AGGACAGTATTTGGTATCTGCGCTCTGCTGAAGCCAGTTACCTTCGGAAAAAGAGTTGGTAGCTCTTGAT
CCGGCAAACAAACCACCGCTGGTAGCGGTGGTTTTTTTGTTTGCAAGCAGCAGATTACGCGCAGAAAAAA
AGGATTTCAAGAAGATCCTTTGATCTTTTCTACGGGGTCTGACGCTCAGTGGAACGAAAACTCACGTTAA
GGGATTTTGGTCATGAGATTATCAAAAAGGATCTTCACCTAGATCCTTTTATAGTCCGGAATCGTCACAC
AAAAAACCAACACACAGATGTAATGAAAATAAAGATATTTTATTGCGGCCATCGTGATGGCTAGAGTTTA
GCCCTCCCACACATAACCAGAGGGCAGCAATTCACGAATCCCAACTGCCGTCGGCTGTCCATCACTGTCC
TTCACTATGGCTTTGATCCCAGGATGCAGATCGAGAAGCACCTGTCGGCACCGTCCGCAGGGGCTCAAGA
TGCCCCTGTTCTCATTTCCGATCGCGACGATACAAGTCAGGTTGCCAGCTGCCGCAGCAGCAGCAGTGCC
CAGCACCACGAGTTCTGCACAAGGTCCCCCAGTAAAATGATATACATTGACACCAGTGAAGATGCGGCCG
TCGCTAGAGAGAGCTGCGCTGGCGACGCTGTAGTCTTCAGAGATGGGGATGCTGTTGATTGTAGCCGTTG
CTCTTTCAATGAGGGTGGATTCTTCTTGAGACAAAGGCTTGGCCATGGTGGCGCTAGTGTCAGAAGAATC
GAGCTTTTTGCAAAAGCCTAGGCCTCCAAAAAAGCCTCCTCACTACTTCTGGAATAGCTCAGAGGCCGAG
GCGGCCTCGGCCTCTGCATAAATAAAAAAAATTAGTCAGCCATGGGGCGGAGAATGGGCGGAACTGGGCG
GAGTTAGGGGCGGGATGGGCGGAGTTAGGGGCGGGACTATGGTTGCTGACTAATTGAGATGCATGCTTTG
CATACTTCTGCCTGCTGGGGAGCCTGGGGACTTTCCACACCTGGTTGCTGACTAATTGAGATGCATGCTT
TGCATACTTCTGCCTGCTGGGGAGCCTGGGGACTTTCCACACCCTAACTGACACACATTCCACAGCTGGT
TCTTTCCGCCTCAGAAGGTACCTAACCAAGTTCCTCTTTCAGAGGTTATTTCAGGCCATGGTGCTGCGCA
AGACGCGTTAATTAAGACGT
Features (pLannotate 1.2.2; 19 found; start..end, strand, type, name):
      3..84      -  polyA_signal   SV40 poly(A) signal: SV40 polyadenylation signal
    107..190     -  CDS            large T antigen (fragment): large T antigen from SV40 (simian virus 40)
    255..620     +  enhancer       CMV enhancer: human cytomegalovirus immediate early enhancer
    622..821     +  promoter       CMV promoter: human cytomegalovirus (CMV) immediate early promoter
    960..1092    +  intron         chimeric intron: chimera between introns from human β-globin and immunoglobulin heavy chain genes
   1136..1154    +  promoter       T7 promoter: promoter for bacteriophage T7 RNA polymerase
   1170..2060    +  CDS            HaloTag®: modified bacterial dehalogenase that forms covalent bonds with chloroalkane derivatives
   2073..2093    +  CDS            TEV site: tobacco etch virus (TEV) protease recognition and cleavage site
   2109..3599    +  CDS            XIAP: XIAP_HUMAN - Also known as API3, BIRC4, IAP3. Experimental evidence at protein level: Swiss-Prot protein existence level 1. Multi-functional protein which regulates not only caspases and apoptosis, but also modulates inflammatory signaling and immunity, copper homeostasis, mitogenic kinase signaling, cell proliferation, as well as cell invasion and metastasis. Acts as a direct caspase inhibitor. Directly bind to the active site pocket of CASP3 and CASP7 and obstructs substrate entry. Inactivates CASP9 by keeping it in a monomeric, inactive state. Acts as an E3 ubiquitin-protein ligase regulati
   3608..3663    +  misc_feature   MCS: pUC18/19 multiple cloning site
   3712..3833    -  polyA_signal   SV40 poly(A) signal: SV40 polyadenylation signal
   3856..3924    -  CDS            large T antigen (fragment): large T antigen from SV40 (simian virus 40)
   3948..3981    +  protein_bind   loxP: Cre-mediated recombination occurs in the 8-bp core sequence (GCATACAT). Cre recombinase
   3991..4038    +  promoter       EM7 promoter: synthetic bacterial promoter&nbsp
   4070..4861    +  CDS            neo: KKA2_KLEPN - Also known as kan, nptII. Experimental evidence at protein level: Swiss-Prot protein existence level 1. Resistance to kanamycin, neomycin, paromomycin, ribostamycin, butirosin and gentamicin B. From Klebsiella pneumoniae.
   5022..5610    -  rep_origin     ori: high-copy-number ColE1/pMB1/pBR322/pUC origin of replication
   5736..5784    -  polyA_signal   poly(A) signal: synthetic polyadenylation signal
   5808..6206    -  CDS            BSD: blasticidin S deaminase; Aspergillus terreus BSD; confers resistance to blasticidin
   6237..6594    -  promoter       SV40 promoter: SV40 enhancer and early promoter
