[The description below was written by a language model from this plasmid's Addgene catalogue record and pLannotate feature annotations shown in this document.]
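Description:
NanoBRET Assay Vector, HaloTag-XIAP is a 6,670 bp mammalian expression plasmid built on the pFN222K HaloTag CMV-Blast BiBRET backbone. It is maintained in E. coli as a high-copy plasmid through a ColE1/pUC-type origin and selected with kanamycin, with resistance provided by an nptII (neo) gene driven by the synthetic bacterial EM7 promoter. A single loxP site is annotated just upstream of this cassette, though the record does not state its purpose. For selection in mammalian cells, a separate cassette in the opposite orientation places the blasticidin S deaminase gene (BSD) under the SV40 enhancer/early promoter, terminated by a synthetic poly(A) signal.

The payload is unmutated human XIAP (also known as BIRC4 or API3), a caspase inhibitor and E3 ubiquitin ligase, fused at its N terminus to HaloTag. HaloTag is a modified bacterial dehalogenase that bonds covalently to chloroalkane ligands. A TEV protease recognition site lies between the tag and XIAP, so the two can be separated by cleavage. Transcription is driven by the CMV immediate-early enhancer and promoter, followed by a chimeric β-globin/immunoglobulin intron that generally improves expression. A T7 promoter directly upstream of the fusion could also support T7 RNA polymerase-driven transcription. A short multiple cloning site remnant and an SV40 poly(A) signal follow the open reading frame.

As the name indicates, the construct is intended for NanoBRET assays. In that format, a HaloTag fusion labelled with a fluorescent chloroalkane ligand typically acts as the energy acceptor for a NanoLuc-tagged partner, reporting on protein proximity in live cells. The record does not name any partner construct.
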