Addgene plasmid #237021: NanoBRET Assay Vector, HaloTag-XIAP
Purpose: Express HT-XIAP Fusion Protein in Mammalian Cells under a CMV promoter
Depositing lab: Promega Corporation.
Backbone
  Vector backbone: pFN222K HaloTag(R) CMV-Blast BiBRET Vector
  Vector type: Mammalian Expression
  Selectable markers: Blasticidin
Growth in bacteria
  Bacterial resistance: Kanamycin, 50 μg/mL
  Growth temperature: 37°C
  Growth strain: DH5alpha
  Copy number: High Copy
Gene/Insert
  Gene/Insert name: XIAP
  Species: H. sapiens (human)
  Mutation: None
  Entrez Gene: XIAP (a.k.a. API3, BIRC4, IAP-3, ILP1, MIHA, XLP2, hIAP-3, hIAP3)
  Promoter: CMV
  Tag / fusion protein: HaloTag (R) (N terminal on backbone)
  Cloning method: Other
Terms and licenses: Academic/Nonprofit Terms; Industry Terms
How to cite: NanoBRET Assay Vector, HaloTag-XIAP was a gift from Promega Corporation (Addgene plasmid # 237021)
